Addgene plasmid #207205: pFUW-TetO-ARID5A
Purpose: doxycycline-inducible expression of Human ARID5A in mammalian cells
Depositing lab: Filipe Pereira. Depositing organization: Center for Neuroscience and Cell Biology, University of Coimbra. Publication: Anchored screening identifies transcription factor blueprints underlying dendritic cell diversity and subset-specific anti-tumor immunity. Henriques-Oliveira L, Altman AR, Kurochkin I, Ascic E, Halitzki E, Matei A, Pértiga-Cabral D, Ulmert I, Holst S, Nair MS, Cunha PP, Park S, Vergani S, Kharas MG, Yuan J, Lahl K, Rosa FF, Pires CF, Pereira C-F. Immunity. 58, 1-20. October 2025. 10.1016/j.immuni.2025.08.001.
Backbone
  Vector backbone: pFUW-TetO
  Vector type: Mammalian Expression, Lentiviral
Growth in bacteria
  Bacterial resistance: Ampicillin, 100 μg/mL
  Growth temperature: 37°C
  Growth strain: NEB Stable
  Copy number: High Copy
Gene/Insert
  Gene/Insert name: pFUW-TetO-ARID5A
  Species: H. sapiens (human)
  Promoter: CMV
  Cloning method: Restriction Enzyme; 5′ cloning site NheI (unknown if destroyed); 3′ cloning site BstBI (unknown if destroyed)
  Sequencing primers: 5′ TCCACGCTGTTTTGACCTCC
Terms and licenses: Academic/Nonprofit Terms; Industry Terms: Not Available to Industry
How to cite: pFUW-TetO-ARID5A was a gift from Filipe Pereira (Addgene plasmid # 207205 ; http://n2t.net/addgene:207205 ; RRID:Addgene_207205)
