[The description below was written by a language model from this plasmid's Addgene catalogue record and pLannotate feature annotations shown in this document.]
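Description:
pFUW-TetO-ARID5A is an HIV-1-based lentiviral transfer plasmid built on the pFUW-TetO backbone for doxycycline-inducible expression of human ARID5A in mammalian cells. In bacteria it is maintained through a high-copy ColE1/pUC-type origin with ampicillin selection (AmpR under its own bla promoter). The backbone also carries an f1 origin and, outside the viral genome, an SV40/EM7-driven BleoR cassette with an SV40 poly(A) signal that could confer Zeocin resistance in transfected cells but would not be packaged into virus.

The viral genome is transcribed in packaging cells from a CMV enhancer/promoter fused to a truncated 5' LTR, making RNA production Tat-independent. It is followed by the Ψ packaging signal with a gag fragment, the Rev response element for nuclear export of the unspliced RNA, and the cPPT/CTS element that aids nuclear import in transduced cells. The expression cassette consists of a tetracycline response element with seven tetO copies joined to a minimal CMV promoter, which is what the catalogue's "CMV" promoter entry most plausibly refers to, driving the ARID5A coding sequence (annotated as a fragment match to the human protein). No epitope tag or reporter is annotated. A WPRE downstream enhances transcript stability and expression, and the genome ends in a truncated 3' LTR followed by a bGH poly(A) signal.

Because the plasmid encodes no transactivator, induction requires a tetracycline-controlled activator such as rtTA supplied separately. The associated publication concerns screening of transcription factors underlying dendritic cell diversity, which suggests use in transcription factor overexpression or reprogramming screens.
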