Features (pLannotate 1.2.2; 32 found; start..end, strand, type, name):
     27..406     +  enhancer       CMV enhancer: human cytomegalovirus immediate early enhancer
    407..606     +  promoter       CMV promoter: human cytomegalovirus (CMV) immediate early promoter
    624..804     +  LTR            5' LTR (truncated): truncated 5' long terminal repeat (LTR) from HIV-1
    851..976     +  misc_feature   HIV-1 Ψ: packaging signal of human immunodeficiency virus type 1
    960..1323    +  CDS            HIV-1 gag (fragment): gag protein from human immunodeficiency virus 1; gag
   1469..1702    +  misc_feature   RRE: The Rev response element (RRE) of HIV-1 allows for Rev-dependent mRNA export from the nucleus to the cytoplasm.
   2079..2179    +  CDS            Rev (fragment): human immunodeficiency virus 1 (HIV-1) Rev protein; rev; enhances nuclear export of unspliced and incompletely spliced viral mRNAs
   2229..2346    +  misc_feature   cPPT/CTS: central polypurine tract and central termination sequence of HIV-1
   2403..2673    +  protein_bind   tetracycline response element: contains seven copies of the tetracycline operator tetO tetracycline repressor TetR
   2684..2701    +  misc_feature   MCS (fragment): pUC18/19 multiple cloning site
   2706..2744    +  promoter       minimal CMV promoter: human cytomegalovirus (CMV) immediate early promoter
   2862..4151    +  CDS            ARID5A (fragment): ARI5A_HUMAN - Also known as MRF1. Experimental evidence at protein level: Swiss-Prot protein existence level 1. Binds to AT-rich stretches in the modulator region upstream of the human cytomegalovirus major intermediate early gene enhancer. May act as repressor and down-regulate enhancer-dependent gene expressison (PubMed:8649988). May positively regulate chondrocyte- specific transcription such as of COL2A1 in collaboration with SOX9 and positively regulate histone H3 acetylation at chondrocyte-specific genes. May stimulate early-stage chondrocyte differentiation and inhibit later stage diffe
   4161..4179    +  misc_feature   MCS (fragment): pBluescript multiple cloning site
   4179..4767    +  misc_feature   WPRE: woodchuck hepatitis virus posttranscriptional regulatory element
   4704..5285    +  CDS            nef (fragment): NEF_HV1H2 - Experimental evidence at protein level: Swiss-Prot protein existence level 1. Extracellular Nef protein targets CD4(+) T-lymphocytes for apoptosis by interacting with CXCR4 surface receptors. From Human immunodeficiency virus type 1 group M subtype B (isolate HXB2) (HIV-1).
   5292..5472    +  LTR            5' LTR (truncated): truncated 5' long terminal repeat (LTR) from HIV-1
   5504..5728    +  polyA_signal   bGH poly(A) signal: bovine growth hormone polyadenylation signal
   5732..5753    +  promoter       SV40 promoter (fragment): SV40 enhancer and early promoter
   5774..6202    +  rep_origin     f1 ori (sequence partly withheld): f1 bacteriophage origin of replication; arrow indicates direction of (+) strand synthesis
   6216..6545    +  promoter       SV40 promoter: SV40 enhancer and early promoter
   6593..6640    +  promoter       EM7 promoter: synthetic bacterial promoter&nbsp
   6659..7033    +  CDS            BleoR: antibiotic-binding protein; Sh ble from Streptoalloteichus hindustanus; confers resistance to bleomycin, phleomycin, and Zeocin™
   7043..7168    +  CDS            ble (fragment): BLE_KLEPN - Experimental evidence at protein level: Swiss-Prot protein existence level 1. Binding protein with a strong affinity to the bleomycin family of antibiotics. Binds to CL990; an antimitotic-antibiotic compound. From Klebsiella pneumoniae.
   7163..7284    +  polyA_signal   SV40 poly(A) signal: SV40 polyadenylation signal
   7357..7373    -  protein_bind   lac operator: The lac repressor binds to the lac operator to inhibit transcription in E. coli. This inhibition can be relieved by adding lactose or isopropyl-β-D-thiogalactopyranoside (IPTG). lac repressor encoded by lacI
   7381..7411    -  promoter       lac promoter: promoter for the E. coli lac operon
   7426..7447    -  protein_bind   CAP binding site: CAP binding activates transcription in the presence of cAMP. E. coli catabolite activator protein
   7460..7552    -  CDS            lacI (fragment): lac repressor; lacI; The lac repressor binds to the lac operator to inhibit transcription in E. coli. This inhibition can be relieved by adding lactose or isopropyl-β-D-thiogalactopyranoside (IPTG).
   7735..8323    -  rep_origin     ori: high-copy-number ColE1/pMB1/pBR322/pUC origin of replication
   8494..9354    -  CDS            AmpR: β-lactamase; bla; confers resistance to ampicillin, carbenicillin, and related antibiotics
   9355..9459    -  promoter       AmpR promoter: bla
   9518..9570    -  misc_feature   bom (fragment): basis of mobility region from pBR322
>Addgene plasmid #207205 | pFUW-TetO-ARID5A | addgene full sequence | sequence record 416302 | Addgene NGS Result
CGATGTACGGGCCAGATATACGCGTTGACATTGATTATTGACTAGTTATTAATAGTAATCAATTACGGGG
TCATTAGTTCATAGCCCATATATGGAGTTCCGCGTTACATAACTTACGGTAAATGGCCCGCCTGGCTGAC
CGCCCAACGACCCCCGCCCATTGACGTCAATAATGACGTATGTTCCCATAGTAACGCCAATAGGGACTTT
CCATTGACGTCAATGGGTGGAGTATTTACGGTAAACTGCCCACTTGGCAGTACATCAAGTGTATCATATG
CCAAGTACGCCCCCTATTGACGTCAATGACGGTAAATGGCCCGCCTGGCATTATGCCCAGTACATGACCT
TATGGGACTTTCCTACTTGGCAGTACATCTACGTATTAGTCATCGCTATTACCATGGTGATGCGGTTTTG
GCAGTACATCAATGGGCGTGGATAGCGGTTTGACTCACGGGGATTTCCAAGTCTCCACCCCATTGACGTC
AATGGGAGTTTGTTTTGGCACCAAAATCAACGGGACTTTCCAAAATGTCGTAACAACTCCGCCCCATTGA
CGCAAATGGGCGGTAGGCGTGTACGGTGGGAGGTCTATATAAGCAGCGCGTTTTGCCTGTACTGGGTCTC
TCTGGTTAGACCAGATCTGAGCCTGGGAGCTCTCTGGCTAACTAGGGAACCCACTGCTTAAGCCTCAATA
AAGCTTGCCTTGAGTGCTTCAAGTAGTGTGTGCCCGTCTGTTGTGTGACTCTGGTAACTAGAGATCCCTC
AGACCCTTTTAGTCAGTGTGGAAAATCTCTAGCAGTGGCGCCCGAACAGGGACTTGAAAGCGAAAGGGAA
ACCAGAGGAGCTCTCTCGACGCAGGACTCGGCTTGCTGAAGCGCGCACGGCAAGAGGCGAGGGGCGGCGA
CTGGTGAGTACGCCAAAAATTTTGACTAGCGGAGGCTAGAAGGAGAGAGATGGGTGCGAGAGCGTCAGTA
TTAAGCGGGGGAGAATTAGATCGCGATGGGAAAAAATTCGGTTAAGGCCAGGGGGAAAGAAAAAATATAA
ATTAAAACATATAGTATGGGCAAGCAGGGAGCTAGAACGATTCGCAGTTAATCCTGGCCTGTTAGAAACA
TCAGAAGGCTGTAGACAAATACTGGGACAGCTACAACCATCCCTTCAGACAGGATCAGAAGAACTTAGAT
CATTATATAATACAGTAGCAACCCTCTATTGTGTGCATCAAAGGATAGAGATAAAAGACACCAAGGAAGC
TTTAGACAAGATAGAGGAAGAGCAAAACAAAAGTAAGACCACCGCACAGCAAGCGGCCGCTGATCTTCAG
ACCTGGAGGAGGAGATATGAGGGACAATTGGAGAAGTGAATTATATAAATATAAAGTAGTAAAAATTGAA
CCATTAGGAGTAGCACCCACCAAGGCAAAGAGAAGAGTGGTGCAGAGAGAAAAAAGAGCAGTGGGAATAG
GAGCTTTGTTCCTTGGGTTCTTGGGAGCAGCAGGAAGCACTATGGGCGCAGCGTCAATGACGCTGACGGT
ACAGGCCAGACAATTATTGTCTGGTATAGTGCAGCAGCAGAACAATTTGCTGAGGGCTATTGAGGCGCAA
CAGCATCTGTTGCAACTCACAGTCTGGGGCATCAAGCAGCTCCAGGCAAGAATCCTGGCTGTGGAAAGAT
ACCTAAAGGATCAACAGCTCCTGGGGATTTGGGGTTGCTCTGGAAAACTCATTTGCACCACTGCTGTGCC
TTGGAATGCTAGTTGGAGTAATAAATCTCTGGAACAGATTTGGAATCACACGACCTGGATGGAGTGGGAC
AGAGAAATTAACAATTACACAAGCTTAATACACTCCTTAATTGAAGAATCGCAAAACCAGCAAGAAAAGA
ATGAACAAGAATTATTGGAATTAGATAAATGGGCAAGTTTGTGGAATTGGTTTAACATAACAAATTGGCT
GTGGTATATAAAATTATTCATAATGATAGTAGGAGGCTTGGTAGGTTTAAGAATAGTTTTTGCTGTACTT
TCTATAGTGAATAGAGTTAGGCAGGGATATTCACCATTATCGTTTCAGACCCACCTCCCAACCCCGAGGG
GACCCGACAGGCCCGAAGGAATAGAAGAAGAAGGTGGAGAGAGAGACAGAGACAGATCCATTCGATTAGT
GAACGGATCGGCACTGCGTGCGCCAATTCTGCAGACAAATGGCAGTATTCATCCACAATTTTAAAAGAAA
AGGGGGGATTGGGGGGTACAGTGCAGGGGAAAGAATAGTAGACATAATAGCAACAGACATACAAACTAAA
GAATTACAAAAACAAATTACAAAAATTCAAAATTTTCGGGTTTATTACAGGGACAGCAGAGATCCAGTTT
GGTTAGATCTCGAGTTTACCACTCCCTATCAGTGATAGAGAAAAGTGAAAGTCGAGTTTACCACTCCCTA
TCAGTGATAGAGAAAAGTGAAAGTCGAGTTTACCACTCCCTATCAGTGATAGAGAAAAGTGAAAGTCGAG
TTTACCACTCCCTATCAGTGATAGAGAAAAGTGAAAGTCGAGTTTACCACTCCCTATCAGTGATAGAGAA
AAGTGAAAGTCGAGTTTACCACTCCCTATCAGTGATAGAGAAAAGTGAAAGTCGAGTTTACCACTCCCTA
TCAGTGATAGAGAAAAGTGAAAGTCGAGCTCGGTACCCGGGTCGAGGTAGGCGTGTACGGTGGGAGGCCT
ATATAAGCAGAGCTCGTTTAGTGAACCGTCAGATCGCCTGGAGACGCCATCCACGCTGTTTTGACCTCCA
TAGAAGACACCGGGACCGATCCAGCCTCCGCGGCCCCGAATTCACCGGTTCTAGAGCTAGCATGGCTAAG
GAGAACAGGGGGGATGATGGGGCCACCGAGAGGCCGAAGAAGGCCAAGGAGGAGCGGCGCATGGACCAGA
TGATGCCAGGAAAGACCAAAGCAGATGCTGCTGACCCAGCACCACTTCCCAGCCAGGAGCCCCCCAGGAA
CAGCACAGAACAGCAGGGCCTGGCCTCTGGGTCTTCTGTGTCCTTTGTGGGTGCCAGCGGCTGTCCTGAG
GCCTACAAGCGGCTCCTATCCAGCTTCTACTGCAAGGGGACACACGGCATCATGTCACCACTGGCCAAAA
AGAAGCTCCTGGCCCAGGTGAGCAAGGTGGAGGCCTTGCAGTGCCAGGAGGAGGGCTGCCGCCATGGGGC
AGAGCCCCAGGCGTCCCCAGCTGTTCACCTCCCAGAGAGTCCCCAGAGCCCCAAAGGGCTGACTGAGAAC
TCCAGGCACCGGCTGACCCCTCAGGAGGGATTGCAGGCCCCAGGTGGCAGCCTCAGAGAGGAGGCGCAGG
CAGGCCCCTGCCCGGCAGCCCCCATCTTCAAGGGCTGCTTCTACACCCACCCCACCGAGGTGCTGAAGCC
TGTCAGCCAGCACCCCAGGGACTTCTTCTCTAGACTTAAAGATGGGGTGCTATTGGGGCCTCCTGGCAAA
GAGGGGCTGTCAGTGAAAGAGCCCCAGCTGGTGTGGGGCGGAGACGCTAACCGCCCTTCTGCGTTCCATA
AAGGTGGCTCCAGAAAGGGCATCCTCTACCCCAAGCCCAAAGCCTGCTGGGTGTCCCCCATGGCCAAGGT
CCCAGCCGAGAGCCCCACGCTCCCGCCCACCTTCCCCAGTAGCCCAGGCCTGGGCAGCAAGCGCAGCCTG
GAGGAAGAGGGTGCTGCCCACAGTGGGAAGAGACTGCGGGCCGTGTCTCCCTTTCTTAAGGAGGCGGATG
CCAAGAAGTGTGGGGCCAAACCTGCAGGGTCCGGCCTGGTCTCCTGCCTTCTGGGCCCAGCCCTGGGGCC
TGTGCCCCCAGAGGCCTACAGGGGCACCATGCTGCACTGCCCGCTGAACTTCACTGGCACCCCGGGCCCC
TTGAAGGGCCAGGCTGCACTCCCCTTCAGCCCCCTGGTCATCCCGGCCTTCCCGGCCCACTTCCTGGCCA
CCGCAGGCCCCTCGCCCATGGCCGCTGGCCTGATGCACTTCCCCCCAACGTCCTTCGACAGTGCCCTCCG
CCACAGACTTTGCCCGGCCTCATCTGCCTGGCACGCACCACCAGTCACAACCTATGCAGCGCCCCACTTC
TTCCACCTCAACACCAAGCTGTAGTTCGAAGATATCAAGCTTATCGATAATCAACCTCTGGATTACAAAA
TTTGTGAAAGATTGACTGGTATTCTTAACTATGTTGCTCCTTTTACGCTATGTGGATACGCTGCTTTAAT
GCCTTTGTATCATGCTATTGCTTCCCGTATGGCTTTCATTTTCTCCTCCTTGTATAAATCCTGGTTGCTG
TCTCTTTATGAGGAGTTGTGGCCCGTTGTCAGGCAACGTGGCGTGGTGTGCACTGTGTTTGCTGACGCAA
CCCCCACTGGTTGGGGCATTGCCACCACCTGTCAGCTCCTTTCCGGGACTTTCGCTTTCCCCCTCCCTAT
TGCCACGGCGGAACTCATCGCCGCCTGCCTTGCCCGCTGCTGGACAGGGGCTCGGCTGTTGGGCACTGAC
AATTCCGTGGTGTTGTCGGGGAAATCATCGTCCTTTCCTTGGCTGCTCGCCTGTGTTGCCACCTGGATTC
TGCGCGGGACGTCCTTCTGCTACGTCCCTTCGGCCCTCAATCCAGCGGACCTTCCTTCCCGCGGCCTGCT
GCCGGCTCTGCGGCCTCTTCCGCGTCTTCGCCTTCGCCCTCAGACGAGTCGGATCTCCCTTTGGGCCGCC
TCCCCGCATCGATACCGTCGACCTCGAGACCTAGAAAAACATGGAGCAATCACAAGTAGCAATACAGCAG
CTACCAATGCTGATTGTGCCTGGCTAGAAGCACAAGAGGAGGAGGAGGTGGGTTTTCCAGTCACACCTCA
GGTACCTTTAAGACCAATGACTTACAAGGCAGCTGTAGATCTTAGCCACTTTTTAAAAGAAAAGGGGGGA
CTGGAAGGGCTAATTCACTCCCAACGAAGACAAGATATCCTTGATCTGTGGATCTACCACACACAAGGCT
ACTTCCCTGATTGGCAGAACTACACACCAGGGCCAGGGATCAGATATCCACTGACCTTTGGATGGTGCTA
CAAGCTAGTACCAGTTGAGCAAGAGAAGGTAGAAGAAGCCAATGAAGGAGAGAACACCCGCTTGTTACAC
CCTGTGAGCCTGCATGGGATGGATGACCCGGAGAGAGAAGTATTAGAGTGGAGGTTTGACAGCCGCCTAG
CATTTCATCACATGGCCCGAGAGCTGCATCCGGACTGTACTGGGTCTCTCTGGTTAGACCAGATCTGAGC
CTGGGAGCTCTCTGGCTAACTAGGGAACCCACTGCTTAAGCCTCAATAAAGCTTGCCTTGAGTGCTTCAA
GTAGTGTGTGCCCGTCTGTTGTGTGACTCTGGTAACTAGAGATCCCTCAGACCCTTTTAGTCAGTGTGGA
AAATCTCTAGCAGGGCCCGTTTAAACCCGCTGATCAGCCTCGACTGTGCCTTCTAGTTGCCAGCCATCTG
TTGTTTGCCCCTCCCCCGTGCCTTCCTTGACCCTGGAAGGTGCCACTCCCACTGTCCTTTCCTAATAAAA
TGAGGAAATTGCATCGCATTGTCTGAGTAGGTGTCATTCTATTCTGGGGGGTGGGGTGGGGCAGGACAGC
AAGGGGGAGGATTGGGAAGACAATAGCAGGCATGCTGGGGATGCGGTGGGCTCTATGGCTTCTGAGGCGG
AAAGAACCAGCTGGGGCTCTAGGGGGTATCCCC
[124 nt withheld, positions 5774-5897]
C
[91 nt withheld, positions 5899-5989]
A
[49 nt withheld, positions 5991-6039]
CCTTTGACGTTGGAGTCCACGTTCTTT
[37 nt withheld, positions 6067-6103]
ACCCTATCTCGGTCTATTCTTTTGATTTATAAGGGATTTTGCCGATTTCGGCCTATTGGTTAAAAAATGA
GCTGATTTAACAAAAATTTAACGCGAATTAATTCTGTGGAATGTGTGTCAGTTAGGGTGTGGAAAGTCCC
CAGGCTCCCCAGCAGGCAGAAGTATGCAAAGCATGCATCTCAATTAGTCAGCAACCAGGTGTGGAAAGTC
CCCAGGCTCCCCAGCAGGCAGAAGTATGCAAAGCATGCATCTCAATTAGTCAGCAACCATAGTCCCGCCC
CTAACTCCGCCCATCCCGCCCCTAACTCCGCCCAGTTCCGCCCATTCTCCGCCCCATGGCTGACTAATTT
TTTTTATTTATGCAGAGGCCGAGGCCGCCTCTGCCTCTGAGCTATTCCAGAAGTAGTGAGGAGGCTTTTT
TGGAGGCCTAGGCTTTTGCAAAAAGCTCCCGGGAGCTTGTATATCCATTTTCGGATCTGATCAGCACGTG
TTGACAATTAATCATCGGCATAGTATATCGGCATAGTATAATACGACAAGGTGAGGAACTAAACCATGGC
CAAGTTGACCAGTGCCGTTCCGGTGCTCACCGCGCGCGACGTCGCCGGAGCGGTCGAGTTCTGGACCGAC
CGGCTCGGGTTCTCCCGGGACTTCGTGGAGGACGACTTCGCCGGTGTGGTCCGGGACGACGTGACCCTGT
TCATCAGCGCGGTCCAGGACCAGGTGGTGCCGGACAACACCCTGGCCTGGGTGTGGGTGCGCGGCCTGGA
CGAGCTGTACGCCGAGTGGTCGGAGGTCGTGTCCACGAACTTCCGGGACGCCTCCGGGCCGGCCATGACC
GAGATCGGCGAGCAGCCGTGGGGGCGGGAGTTCGCCCTGCGCGACCCGGCCGGCAACTGCGTGCACTTCG
TGGCCGAGGAGCAGGACTGACACGTGCTACGAGATTTCGATTCCACCGCCGCCTTCTATGAAAGGTTGGG
CTTCGGAATCGTTTTCCGGGACGCCGGCTGGATGATCCTCCAGCGCGGGGATCTCATGCTGGAGTTCTTC
GCCCACCCCAACTTGTTTATTGCAGCTTATAATGGTTACAAATAAAGCAATAGCATCACAAATTTCACAA
ATAAAGCATTTTTTTCACTGCATTCTAGTTGTGGTTTGTCCAAACTCATCAATGTATCTTATCATGTCTG
TATACCGTCGACCTCTAGCTAGAGCTTGGCGTAATCATGGTCATAGCTGTTTCCTGTGTGAAATTGTTAT
CCGCTCACAATTCCACACAACATACGAGCCGGAAGCATAAAGTGTAAAGCCTGGGGTGCCTAATGAGTGA
GCTAACTCACATTAATTGCGTTGCGCTCACTGCCCGCTTTCCAGTCGGGAAACCTGTCGTGCCAGCTGCA
TTAATGAATCGGCCAACGCGCGGGGAGAGGCGGTTTGCGTATTGGGCGCTCTTCCGCTTCCTCGCTCACT
GACTCGCTGCGCTCGGTCGTTCGGCTGCGGCGAGCGGTATCAGCTCACTCAAAGGCGGTAATACGGTTAT
CCACAGAATCAGGGGATAACGCAGGAAAGAACATGTGAGCAAAAGGCCAGCAAAAGGCCAGGAACCGTAA
AAAGGCCGCGTTGCTGGCGTTTTTCCATAGGCTCCGCCCCCCTGACGAGCATCACAAAAATCGACGCTCA
AGTCAGAGGTGGCGAAACCCGACAGGACTATAAAGATACCAGGCGTTTCCCCCTGGAAGCTCCCTCGTGC
GCTCTCCTGTTCCGACCCTGCCGCTTACCGGATACCTGTCCGCCTTTCTCCCTTCGGGAAGCGTGGCGCT
TTCTCATAGCTCACGCTGTAGGTATCTCAGTTCGGTGTAGGTCGTTCGCTCCAAGCTGGGCTGTGTGCAC
GAACCCCCCGTTCAGCCCGACCGCTGCGCCTTATCCGGTAACTATCGTCTTGAGTCCAACCCGGTAAGAC
ACGACTTATCGCCACTGGCAGCAGCCACTGGTAACAGGATTAGCAGAGCGAGGTATGTAGGCGGTGCTAC
AGAGTTCTTGAAGTGGTGGCCTAACTACGGCTACACTAGAAGAACAGTATTTGGTATCTGCGCTCTGCTG
AAGCCAGTTACCTTCGGAAAAAGAGTTGGTAGCTCTTGATCCGGCAAACAAACCACCGCTGGTAGCGGTG
GTTTTTTTGTTTGCAAGCAGCAGATTACGCGCAGAAAAAAAGGATCTCAAGAAGATCCTTTGATCTTTTC
TACGGGGTCTGACGCTCAGTGGAACGAAAACTCACGTTAAGGGATTTTGGTCATGAGATTATCAAAAAGG
ATCTTCACCTAGATCCTTTTAAATTAAAAATGAAGTTTTAAATCAATCTAAAGTATATATGAGTAAACTT
GGTCTGACAGTTACCAATGCTTAATCAGTGAGGCACCTATCTCAGCGATCTGTCTATTTCGTTCATCCAT
AGTTGCCTGACTCCCCGTCGTGTAGATAACTACGATACGGGAGGGCTTACCATCTGGCCCCAGTGCTGCA
ATGATACCGCGAGACCCACGCTCACCGGCTCCAGATTTATCAGCAATAAACCAGCCAGCCGGAAGGGCCG
AGCGCAGAAGTGGTCCTGCAACTTTATCCGCCTCCATCCAGTCTATTAATTGTTGCCGGGAAGCTAGAGT
AAGTAGTTCGCCAGTTAATAGTTTGCGCAACGTTGTTGCCATTGCTACAGGCATCGTGGTGTCACGCTCG
TCGTTTGGTATGGCTTCATTCAGCTCCGGTTCCCAACGATCAAGGCGAGTTACATGATCCCCCATGTTGT
GCAAAAAAGCGGTTAGCTCCTTCGGTCCTCCGATCGTTGTCAGAAGTAAGTTGGCCGCAGTGTTATCACT
CATGGTTATGGCAGCACTGCATAATTCTCTTACTGTCATGCCATCCGTAAGATGCTTTTCTGTGACTGGT
GAGTACTCAACCAAGTCATTCTGAGAATAGTGTATGCGGCGACCGAGTTGCTCTTGCCCGGCGTCAATAC
GGGATAATACCGCGCCACATAGCAGAACTTTAAAAGTGCTCATCATTGGAAAACGTTCTTCGGGGCGAAA
ACTCTCAAGGATCTTACCGCTGTTGAGATCCAGTTCGATGTAACCCACTCGTGCACCCAACTGATCTTCA
GCATCTTTTACTTTCACCAGCGTTTCTGGGTGAGCAAAAACAGGAAGGCAAAATGCCGCAAAAAAGGGAA
TAAGGGCGACACGGAAATGTTGAATACTCATACTCTTCCTTTTTCAATATTATTGAAGCATTTATCAGGG
TTATTGTCTCATGAGCGGATACATATTTGAATGTATTTAGAAAAATAAACAAATAGGGGTTCCGCGCACA
TTTCCCCGAAAAGTGCCACCTGACGTCGACGGATCGGGAGATCTCCCGATCCCCTATGGTGCACTCTCAG
TACAATCTGCTCTGATGCCGCATAGTTAAGCCAGTATCTGCTCCCTGCTTGTGTGTTGGAGGTCGCTGAG
TAGTGCGCGAGCAAAATTTAAGCTACAACAAGGCAAGGCTTGACCGACAATTGCATGAAGAATCTGCTTA
GGGTTAGGCGTTTTGCGCTGCTTCG
